>Addgene plasmid #147911 | pAc5.1B-DmAdhV5-intronless-5BoxB_X | depositor full sequence | sequence record 290358 | Full Sequence
CTTCAAGGAATTAATTCTATATTCTAAAAACACAAATGATACTTCTAAAAAAAATCATGAATGGCATCAA
CTCTGAATCAAATCTTTGCAGATGCACCTACTTCTCATTTCCACTGTCACATCATTTTTCCAGATCTCGC
TGCCTGTTATGTGGCCCACAAACCAAGACACGTTTTATGGCCATTAAAGCTGGCTGATCGTCGCCAAACA
CCAAATACATATCAATATGTACATTCGAGAAAGAAGCGATCAAAGAAGCGTCTTCGGGCGAGTAGGAGAA
TGCGGAGGAGAAGGAGAACGAGCTGATCTAGTATCTCTCCACAATCCAATGCCAACTGACCAACTGGCCA
TATTCGGAGCAATTTGAAGCCAATTTCCATCGCCTGGCGATCGCTCCATTCTTGGCTATATGTTTTTCAC
CGTTCCCGGGGCCATTTTCAAAGACTCGTCGGTAAGATAAGATTGTGTCACTCGCTGTCTCTCTTCATTT
GTCGAAGAATGCTGAGGAATTTCGCGATGACGTCGGCGAGTATTTTGAAGAATGAGAATAATTTGTATTT
ATACGAAAATCAGTTAGTGGAATTTTCTACAAAAACATGTTATCTATAGATAATTTTGTTGCAAAATATG
TTGACTATGACAAAGATTGTATGTATATACCTTTAATGTATTCTCATTTTCTTATGTATTTATAATGGCA
ATGATGATACTGATGATATTTTAAGATGATGCCAGACCACAGGCTGATTTCTGCGTCTTTTGCCGAACGC
AGTGCATGTGCGGTTGTTGTTTTTTGGAATAGTTTCAATTTTCGGACTGTCCGCTTTGATTTCAGTTTCT
TGGCTTATTCAAAAAGCAAAGTAAAGCCAAAAAAGCGAGATGGCAATACCAAATGCGGCAAAACGGTAGT
GGAAGGAAAGGGGTGCGGGGCAGCGGAAGGAAGGGTGGGGCGGGGCGTGGCGGGGTCTGTGGCTGGGCGC
GACGTCACCGACGTTGGAGCCACTCCTTTGACCATGTGTGCGTGTGTGTATTATTCGTGTCTCGCCACTC
GCCGGTTGTTTTTTTCTTTTTATCTCGCTCTCTCTAGCGCCATCTCGTACGCATGCTCAACGCACCGCAT
GTTGCCGTGTCCTTTATGCGTCATTTTGGCTCGAAATAGGCAATTATTTAAACAAAGATTAGTCAACGAA
AACGCTAAAATAAATAAGTCTACAATATGGTTACTTATTGCCATGTGTGTGCAGCCAACGATAGCAACAA
AAGCAACAACACAGTGGCTTTCCCTCTTTCACTTTTTGTTTGCAAGCGCGTGCGAGCAAGACGGCACGAC
CGGCAAACGCAATTACGCTGACAAAGAGCAGACGAAGTTTTGGCCGAAAAACATCAAGGCGCCTGATACG
AATGCATTTGCAATAACAATTGCGATATTTAATATTGTTTATGAAGCTGTTTGACTTCAAAACACACAAA
AAAAAAAATAAAACAAATTATTTGAAAGAGAATTAGGAATCGGACAGCTTATCGTTACGGGCTAACAGCA
CACCGAGACGAAATAGCTTACCTGACGTCACAGCCTCTGGAAGAACTGCCGCCAAGCAGAGAGAGAGAGA
AAAAGAGGGAGAGCAGCTTAGACCGCATGTGCTTGTGTGTGAGGCGTCTCTCTCTTCGTCTCCTGTTTGC
GCAAACGCATAGACTGCACTGAGAAAATCGATTACCTATTTTTTATGAATGAATATTTGCACTATTACTA
TTCAAAACTATTAAGATAGCAATCACATTCAATAGCCAAATACTATACCACCTGAGCGATGCAACGAAAT
GATCAATTTGAGCAAAAATGCTGCATATTTAGGACGGCATCATTATAGAAATGCTTCTTGCTGTGTACTT
TTCTCTCGTCTGGCAGCTGTTTCGCCGTTATTGTTAAAACCGGCTTAAGTTAGGTGTGTTTTCTACGACT
AGTGATGCCCCTACTAGAAGATGTGTGTTGCACAAATGTCCCTGAATAACCAATTTGAAGTGCAGATAGC
AGTAAACGTAAGCTAATATGAATATTATTTAACTGTAATGTTTTAATATCGCTGGACATTACTAATAAAC
CCACTATAAACACATGTACATATGTATGTTTTGGCATACAATGAGTAGTTGGGGAAAAAATGTGTAAAAG
CACCGTGACCATCACAGCATAAAGATAACCAGCTGAAGTATCGAATATGAGTAACCCCCAAATTGAATCA
CATGCCGCAACTGATAGGACCCATGGAAGTACACTCTTCATGGCGATATACAAGACACACACAAGCACGA
ACACCCAGTTGCGGAGGAAATTCTCCGTAAATGAAAACCCAATCGGCGAACAATTCATACCCATATATGG
TAAAAGTTTTGAACGCGACTTGAGAGCGGAGAGCATTGCGGCTGATAAGGTTTTAGCGCTAAGCGGGCTT
TATAAAACGGGCTGCGGGACCAGTTTTCATATCACTACCGTTTGAGTTCTTGTGCTGTGTGGATACTCCT
CCCGACACAAAGCCGCTCCATCAGCCAGCAGTCGTCTAATCCAGAGACCCCGGATCGGGGTACCTACTAG
TCCAGTGTGGTGGAATTCCAACATGTCGTTTACTTTGACCAACAAGAACGTGATTTTCGTTGCCGGTCTG
GGAGGCATTGGTCTGGACACCAGCAAGGAGCTGCTCAAGCGCGATCTGAAGAACCTGGTGATCCTCGACC
GCATTGAGAACCCGGCTGCCATTGCCGAGCTGAAGGCAATCAATCCAAAGGTGACCGTCACCTTCTACCC
CTATGATGTGACCGTGCCCATTGCCGAGACCACCAAGCTGCTGAAGACCATCTTCGCCCAGCTGAAGACC
GTCGATGTCCTGATCAACGGAGCTGGTATCCTGGACGATCACCAGATCGAGCGCACCATTGCCGTCAACT
ACACTGGCCTGGTCAACACCACGACGGCCATTCTGGACTTCTGGGACAAGCGCAAGGGCGGTCCCGGTGG
TATCATCTGCAACATTGGATCCGTCACTGGATTCAATGCCATCTACCAGGTGCCCGTCTACTCCGGCACC
AAGGCCGCCGTGGTCAACTTCACCAGCTCCCTGGCGAAACTGGCCCCCATTACCGGCGTGACCGCTTACA
CCGTGAACCCCGGCATCACCCGCACCACCCTGGTGCACAAGTTCAACTCCTGGTTGGATGTTGAGCCCCA
GGTTGCTGAGAAGCTCCTGGCTCATCCCACCCAGCCATCGTTGGCCTGCGCCGAGAACTTCGTCAAGGCT
ATCGAACTGAACCAGAACGGAGCCATCTGGAAACTGGACTTGGGCACCCTGGAGGCCATCCAGTGGACCA
AGCACTGGGACTCCGGCGGTAAGCCTATCCCTAACCCTCTCCTCGGTCTCGATTCTACGTAAATCTCGAG
GGAATTCGCTAGCTTCCCCGCTCGAGGGAATTCGCTAGCTTCCCTAAGTCCAACTACCAAACTGGGGATT
CCTGGGCCCTGAAGAAGGGCCCCTCGACTAGTCCAAATACAAACTGGGCCCTGAAGAAGGGCCCATATAG
GGCCCTGAAGAAGGGCCCTATCGAGGATATTATCTCGACTAAGTCCAACTACAAACTGGGCCCTGAAGAA
GGGCCCATATAGGGCCCTGAAGAAGGGCCCTATCGAGGATATTATCTCGAAGTCACCCATTCGAACCGCG
GTTCGAAGGTAAGCCTATCCCTAACCCTCTCCTCGGTCTCGATTCTACGCGTACCGGTCATCATCACCAT
CACCATTGAGTTTAAACCCGCTGATCAGCCTCGACTGTGCCTTCTAAGGCCTGAGCTCGCTGATCAGCCT
CGATCGAGGATCCAGACATGATAAGATACATTGATGAGTTTGGACAAACCACAACTAGAATGCAGTGAAA
AAAATGCTTTATTTGTGAAATTTGTGATGCTATTGCTTTATTTGTAACCATTATAAGCTGCAATAAACAA
GTTAACAACAACAATTGCATTCATTTTATGTTTCAGGTTCAGGGGGAGGTGTGGGAGGTTTTTTAAAGCA
AGTAAAACCTCTACAAATGTGGTATGGCTGATTATGATCAGTCGACCGATGCCCTTGAGAGCCTTCAACC
CAGTCAGCTCCTTCCGGTGGGCGCGGGGCATGACTATCGTCGCCGCACTTATGACTGTCTTCTTTATCAT
GCAACTCGTAGGACAGGTGCCGGCAGCGCTCTGGGTCATTTTCGGCGAGGACCGCTTTCGCTGGAGCGCG
ACGATGATCGGCCTGTCGCTTGCGGTATTCGGAATCTTGCACGCCCTCGCTCAAGCCTTCGTCACTGGTC
CCGCCACCAAACGTTTCGGCGAGAAGCAGGCCATTATCGCCGGCATGGCGGCCGACGCGCTGGGCTACGT
CTTGCTGGCGTTCGCGACGCGAGGCTGGATGGCCTTCCCCATTATGATTCTTCTCGCTTCCGGCGGCATC
GGGATGCCCGCGTTGCAGGCCATGCTGTCCAGGCAGGTAGATGACGACCATCAGGGACAGCTTCAAGGAT
CGCTCGCGGCTCTTACCAGCCAGCAAAAGGCCAGGAACCGTAAAAAGGCCGCGTTGCTGGCGTTTTTCCA
TAGGCTCCGCCCCCCTGACGAGCATCACAAAAATCGACGCTCAAGTCAGAGGTGGCGAAACCCGACAGGA
CTATAAAGATACCAGGCGTTTCCCCCTGGAAGCTCCCTCGTGCGCTCTCCTGTTCCGACCCTGCCGCTTA
CCGGATACCTGTCCGCCTTTCTCCCTTCGGGAAGCGTGGCGCTTTCTCAATGCTCACGCTGTAGGTATCT
CAGTTCGGTGTAGGTCGTTCGCTCCAAGCTGGGCTGTGTGCACGAACCCCCCGTTCAGCCCGACCGCTGC
GCCTTATCCGGTAACTATCGTCTTGAGTCCAACCCGGTAAGACACGACTTATCGCCACTGGCAGCAGCCA
CTGGTAACAGGATTAGCAGAGCGAGGTATGTAGGCGGTGCTACAGAGTTCTTGAAGTGGTGGCCTAACTA
CGGCTACACTAGAAGGACAGTATTTGGTATCTGCGCTCTGCTGAAGCCAGTTACCTTCGGAAAAAGAGTT
GGTAGCTCTTGATCCGGCAAACAAACCACCGCTGGTAGCGGTGGTTTTTTTGTTTGCAAGCAGCAGATTA
CGCGCAGAAAAAAAGGATCTCAAGAAGATCCTTTGATCTTTTCTACGGGGTCTGACGCTCAGTGGAACGA
AAACTCACGTTAAGGGATTTTGGTCATGAGATTATCAAAAAGGATCTTCACCTAGATCCTTTTAAATTAA
AAATGAAGTTTTAAATCAATCTAAAGTATATATGAGTAAACTTGGTCTGACAGTTACCAATGCTTAATCA
GTGAGGCACCTATCTCAGCGATCTGTCTATTTCGTTCATCCATAGTTGCCTGACTCCCCGTCGTGTAGAT
AACTACGATACGGGAGGGCTTACCATCTGGCCCCAGTGCTGCAATGATACCGCGAGACCCACGCTCACCG
GCTCCAGATTTATCAGCAATAAACCAGCCAGCCGGAAGGGCCGAGCGCAGAAGTGGTCCTGCAACTTTAT
CCGCCTCCATCCAGTCTATTAATTGTTGCCGGGAAGCTAGAGTAAGTAGTTCGCCAGTTAATAGTTTGCG
CAACGTTGTTGCCATTGCTGCAGGCATCGTGGTGTCACGCTCGTCGTTTGGTATGGCTTCATTCAGCTCC
GGTTCCCAACGATCAAGGCGAGTTACATGATCCCCCATGTTGTGCAAAAAAGCGGTTAGCTCCTTCGGTC
CTCCGATCGTTGTCAGAAGTAAGTTGGCCGCAGTGTTATCACTCATGGTTATGGCAGCACTGCATAATTC
TCTTACTGTCATGCCATCCGTAAGATGCTTTTCTGTGACTGGTGAGTACTCAACCAAGTCATTCTGAGAA
TAGTGTATGCGGCGACCGAGTTGCTCTTGCCCGGCGTCAACACGGGATAATACCGCGCCACATAGCAGAA
CTTTAAAAGTGCTCATCATTGGAAAACGTTCTTCGGGGCGAAAACTCTCAAGGATCTTACCGCTGTTGAG
ATCCAGTTCGATGTAACCCACTCGTGCACCCAACTGATCTTCAGCATCTTTTACTTTCACCAGCGTTTCT
GGGTGAGCAAAAACAGGAAGGCAAAATGCCGCAAAAAAGGGAATAAGGGCGACACGGAAATGTTGAATAC
TCATACTCTTCCTTTTTCAATATTATTGAAGCATTTATCAGGGTTATTGTCTCATGAGCGGATACATATT
TGAATGTATTTAGAAAAATAAACAAATAGGGGTTCCGCGCACATTTCCCCGAAAAGTGCCACCTGACGTC
TAAGAAACCATTATTATCATGACATTAACCTATAAAAATAGGCGTATCACGAGGCCCTTTCGT
Features (pLannotate 1.2.2; 16 found; start..end, strand, type, name):
     56..2568    +  promoter       Ac5 promoter: Drosophila melanogaster actin 5C promoter
   2613..3377    +  CDS            Adh: ADH_DROME - Experimental evidence at protein level: Swiss-Prot protein existence level 1. From Drosophila melanogaster (Fruit fly).
   3378..3419    +  CDS            V5 tag: epitope tag from simian virus 5
   3470..3497    +  polyA_signal   β-globin poly(A) (fragment): human β-globin polyadenylation signal
   3504..3522    +  protein_bind   boxB: λ N peptide binding site consisting of an RNA hairpin within the N-utliization (nut) site of the λ bacteriophage transcript (Tan and Frankel, 1995) λN peptide
   3546..3564    +  protein_bind   boxB: λ N peptide binding site consisting of an RNA hairpin within the N-utliization (nut) site of the λ bacteriophage transcript (Tan and Frankel, 1995) λN peptide
   3570..3588    +  protein_bind   boxB: λ N peptide binding site consisting of an RNA hairpin within the N-utliization (nut) site of the λ bacteriophage transcript (Tan and Frankel, 1995) λN peptide
   3628..3646    +  protein_bind   boxB: λ N peptide binding site consisting of an RNA hairpin within the N-utliization (nut) site of the λ bacteriophage transcript (Tan and Frankel, 1995) λN peptide
   3652..3670    +  protein_bind   boxB: λ N peptide binding site consisting of an RNA hairpin within the N-utliization (nut) site of the λ bacteriophage transcript (Tan and Frankel, 1995) λN peptide
   3718..3759    +  CDS            V5 tag: epitope tag from simian virus 5
   3859..3993    -  polyA_signal   SV40 poly(A) signal: SV40 polyadenylation signal
   4016..4100    -  CDS            large T antigen (fragment): large T antigen from SV40 (simian virus 40)
   4101..4571    +  CDS            TcR (fragment): tetracycline efflux protein; tet; confers resistance to tetracycline
   4615..5203    -  rep_origin     ori: high-copy-number ColE1/pMB1/pBR322/pUC origin of replication
   5374..6234    -  CDS            AmpR: β-lactamase; bla; confers resistance to ampicillin, carbenicillin, and related antibiotics
   6235..6339    -  promoter       AmpR promoter: bla
