[The description below was written by a language model from this plasmid's Addgene catalogue record and pLannotate feature annotations shown in this document.]
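Description:
pAc5.1B-DmAdhV5-intronless-5BoxB_X is a 6,433 nt insect expression plasmid. Its name points to the pAc5.1B vector family, although the catalogue lists the backbone as unknown. It is propagated in E. coli through a ColE1/pUC-type origin and selected with ampicillin via the β-lactamase gene and its bla promoter. The annotation describes the origin as high-copy, while the catalogue entry records the plasmid as low copy. Short fragments of a tetracycline resistance gene and of SV40 large T antigen are also detected in the backbone; as partial sequences they are presumably non-functional remnants.

The payload is driven by the Drosophila melanogaster actin 5C (Ac5) promoter, a strong constitutive promoter commonly used in fly cell lines. It directs transcription of an intronless version of the D. melanogaster alcohol dehydrogenase (Adh) coding sequence, derived from genomic Adh DNA according to the depositor, fused in frame to a C-terminal V5 epitope tag. Downstream of the tagged open reading frame lie five boxB elements, the RNA hairpins from the phage λ nut site that are bound by the λN peptide. A small β-globin poly(A) fragment is annotated just before the hairpins, followed after them by a second V5 sequence likely belonging to the vector, and an SV40 poly(A) signal that is annotated on the opposite strand.

This arrangement is that of a λN-boxB tethering reporter: a protein fused to λN is recruited to the reporter's 3′ UTR so its effect on the mRNA or its protein product can be measured. The record itself states only insect expression as the purpose. The intronless design presumably serves for comparison with intron-containing versions.
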