Addgene plasmid #147911: pAc5.1B-DmAdhV5-intronless-5BoxB_X
Purpose: Insect Expression of DmAdh-intronless-5BoxB
Depositing lab: Elisa Izaurralde. Depositing organization: Max Planck Institute for Developmental Biology.
Backbone
  Vector backbone: Unknown
  Vector type: Insect Expression
Growth in bacteria
  Bacterial resistance: Ampicillin, 100 μg/mL
  Growth temperature: 37°C
  Growth strain: DH5alpha
  Copy number: Low Copy
Gene/Insert
  Gene/Insert name: DmAdh-intronless-5BoxB
  Species: D. melanogaster (fly)
  Entrez Gene: Adh (a.k.a. Dmel_CG3481, ADH, Adh3, BG:DS01486.8, CG32954, CG3481, DM-ADH, DmADH, Dmel\CG3481, Dreg-1, Reg-1, T16, adh, dADH)
  Cloning method: Unknown
Terms and licenses: Academic/Nonprofit Terms; Industry Terms: Not Available to Industry
Depositor comments: genomic Adh DNA NCBI:NT_033779.4 locus:156661.....16230; 16201.......16565. Plasmids from this collection were made available to the research community and donated after the lab closed. Please note that the sequence provided by the depositing laboratory may be theoretical/predicted or based on Sanger sequencing results. There may be discrepancies between sequencing results obtained by Addgene and the depositor sequence. If an Addgene verified sequence is not available, please contact before placing your order to request that our lab fully sequence the plasmid.
How to cite: pAc5.1B-DmAdhV5-intronless-5BoxB_X was a gift from Elisa Izaurralde (Addgene plasmid # 147911 ; http://n2t.net/addgene:147911 ; RRID:Addgene_147911)
